>Addgene plasmid #39627 | KHBD00529 | depositor partial sequence | sequence record 50067 | KHBD00529 sequence 450 bps
ATGGCGGTCTCATCGTCCTCGTCGTCGTTTTCCAACTACTTGATGGCGGTATTTGCCCAGGATAGCAATA
GTAGTGGCAGTGCCAGCGGAAGTGGAGCAGCCGCCGACTCGGAGGACTCCCAGATTGGCCAGGAGGCCAA
TCCAGGTGGCCAGGAGAATCAGGGAAATCACAGGAGGCGACCGCCGCGCCAGAAGATCAATGCTAGAGAG
CGCTATCGGACATTTAATGTTAATTCGGCCTACGAGGCATTAAGAAATTTAATACCCACGGAGCCCATGA
ATCGCAAGCTTTCAAAGATCGAGATCATCCGCCTGGCCAGCAGCTATATAACGCACCTAAGTAGCACCCT
AGAAACAGGCACTGAATGCCAGCCATGTTTGCTGCACAAATACGAGAGCGAAGGAATAACTAGACGTATC
AGTATCTGCACCTTTTGCCTGAAAACCAAA
