>Addgene plasmid #39627 | KHBD00529 | addgene partial sequence | sequence record 51730 | M13Rev
GCTTTCTTATAATGCCAACTTTGTACAAGAAAGTTGGCAATTTGGTTTTCAGGCAAAAGGTGCAGATACT
GATACGTCTAGTTATTCCTTCGCTCTCGTATTTGTGCAGCAAACATGGCTGGCATTCAGTGCCTGTTTCT
AGGGTGCTACTTAGGTGCGTTATATAGCTGCTGGCCAGGCGGATGATCTCGATCTTTGAAAGCTTGCGAT
TCATGGGCTCCGTGGGTATTAAATTTCTTAATGCCTCGTAGGCCGAATTAACATTAAATGTCCGATAGCG
CTCTCTAGCATTGATCTTCTGGCGCGGCGGTCGCCTCCTGTGATTTCCCTGATTCTCCTGGCCACCTGGA
TTGGCCTCCTGGCCAATCTGGGAGTCCTCCGAGTCGGCGGCTGCTCCACTTCCGCTGGCACTGCCACTAC
TATTGCTATCCTGGGCAAATACCGCCATCAAGTAGTTGGAAAACGACGACGAGGACGATGAGACCGCCAT
GGTGCCAACTTTTTTGTACAA
