[The description below was written by a language model from this plasmid's Addgene catalogue record.]
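Description:
KHBD00529 is a Gateway entry clone built in the pDONR221 backbone (Invitrogen), carrying the open reading frame of the Drosophila melanogaster gene CG33557 (FlyBase FBgn0053557, also listed under the older identifier CG12648). The insert is about 450 bp in a backbone recorded as roughly 2.5 kb without insert. The plasmid is maintained at high copy in standard E. coli cloning strains and selected with kanamycin. No feature table is supplied with the record, so the exact positions of the origin, resistance gene and recombination sites are not documented here. A clone made by Gateway recombination into a pDONR vector would normally have its insert flanked by attL sites, with M13 forward and reverse primer sites on either side for sequence verification, which matches the sequencing primers listed.

The record lists no promoter, as expected for an entry clone: the plasmid is not meant to express the ORF itself but to serve as a shuttle from which the coding sequence can be moved by LR recombination into destination vectors that supply the promoter, tags and host-specific elements. The depositor notes that ORFs in this collection were cloned open-ended, without a stop codon, which allows in-frame C-terminal fusions as well as N-terminal ones after transfer. The clone belongs to a set generated for automated screening of protein–DNA interactions at Drosophila regulatory elements, suggesting its intended use is as a source ORF for building fusion constructs in such assays. The record does not describe the function of the CG33557 protein.
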