Addgene plasmid #39627: KHBD00529
Depositing lab: Bart Deplancke. Depositing organization: Swiss Federal Institute of Technology (EPFL). Publication: Automated protein-DNA interaction screening of Drosophila regulatory elements. Korneel Hens, Jean-Daniel Feuz, Alina Isakova, Antonina Lagovitina, Andreas Massouras, Julien Bryois, Patrick Callaerts, Susan E. Celniker, Bart Deplancke. Nat Methods. 2011 Oct 30;8(12):1065-70. 10.1038/nmeth.1763 PubMed 22037703.
Backbone
  Vector backbone: pDONR221
  Backbone manufacturer: Invitrogen
  Backbone size w/o insert (bp): 2536
  Vector type: Gateway DONR vector
Growth in bacteria
  Bacterial resistance: Kanamycin, 50 μg/mL
  Growth temperature: 37°C
  Growth strain: DH5alpha
  Copy number: High Copy
Gene/Insert
  Gene/Insert name: CG33557 (alt name: FBgn0053557)
  Species: D. melanogaster (fly)
  Insert size (bp): 450
  Entrez Gene: CG33557 (a.k.a. Dmel_CG33557, CG12648, Dmel\CG33557)
  Promoter: none
  Cloning method: Gateway Cloning
  Sequencing primers: 5′ M13-F20; 3′ M13R
Terms and licenses: Academic/Nonprofit Terms; Industry Terms: Not Available to Industry
Depositor comments: Please note that the ORFs in this collection were cloned open-ended (without a stop codon).
How to cite: KHBD00529 was a gift from Bart Deplancke (Addgene plasmid # 39627 ; http://n2t.net/addgene:39627 ; RRID:Addgene_39627)
